Addgene plasmid #174353: C064
Purpose: Plasmid for expressing frog PABPC1 (C-His) in E.coli
Depositing lab: David Bartel. Depositing organization: Whitehead Institute for Biomedical Research. Publication: The molecular basis of coupling between poly(A)-tail length and translational efficiency. Xiang K, Bartel DP. Elife. 2021 Jul 2;10. pii: 66493. doi: 10.7554/eLife.66493. PubMed 34213414.
Backbone
  Vector backbone: pET28a
  Vector type: Bacterial Expression
Growth in bacteria
  Bacterial resistance: Kanamycin, 50 μg/mL
  Growth temperature: 37°C
  Growth strain: DH5alpha
  Copy number: Unknown
Gene/Insert
  Gene/Insert name: PABPC1
  Species: X. laevis (frog)
  GenBank ID: M27072.1
  Entrez Gene: pabpc1.S (a.k.a. XELAEV_18033915mg, pab1, pabp, pabp1, pabpc1, pabpc1-a, pabpc1-b, pabpc1.L, pabpc2)
  Tag / fusion protein: 6xHIS (C terminal on backbone)
Terms and licenses: Academic/Nonprofit Terms; Industry Terms: Not Available to Industry
How to cite: C064 was a gift from David Bartel (Addgene plasmid # 174353 ; http://n2t.net/addgene:174353 ; RRID:Addgene_174353)
