[The description below was written by a language model from this plasmid's Addgene catalogue record and pLannotate feature annotations shown in this document.]
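Description:
C064 is a bacterial expression plasmid built on the pET28a backbone for producing Xenopus laevis cytoplasmic poly(A)-binding protein PABPC1 in E. coli. The sequenced construct is about 7.1 kb. It is maintained through a ColE1/pBR322-type origin accompanied by the bom region and the rop gene, which moderates copy number, and it is selected with kanamycin through an aminoglycoside phosphotransferase (KanR) cassette. An f1 phage origin is also present. The short tetracycline-resistance fragments, the partial AmpR promoter and a predicted E. coli open reading frame flagged by the annotation are pBR322-derived backbone remnants rather than functional elements.

The expression cassette follows the standard pET arrangement. A T7 promoter is followed immediately by a lac operator, then the strong T7 gene 10 ribosome binding site, the roughly 1.9 kb pabpc1 coding sequence, and a T7 terminator. The plasmid carries its own lacI gene with its promoter, so the lac repressor keeps the T7lac promoter silent until IPTG is added. Expression requires a host that supplies T7 RNA polymerase. Just downstream of the PABPC1 open reading frame lies a histidine tag; the software annotates it as a fragment of a 9xHis tag, but its length matches the backbone-encoded C-terminal 6xHis tag given in the catalogue entry. The short "SET1" hit between the tag and the terminator is probably an incidental match to T7-derived backbone sequence rather than a deliberate fusion.

The construct is intended for making recombinant His-tagged frog PABPC1, which can be purified by metal-affinity chromatography. PABPC1 binds mRNA poly(A) tails, protects them from deadenylation and stimulates translation. The plasmid was deposited in connection with work on how poly(A)-tail length is coupled to translational efficiency.
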