Features (pLannotate 1.2.2; 19 found; start..end, strand, type, name):
   1004..1081    -  promoter       lacI promoter: lacI
   1089..1368    -  CDS            TcR (fragment): tetracycline efflux protein; tet; confers resistance to tetracycline
   1390..1408    +  promoter       T7 promoter: promoter for bacteriophage T7 RNA polymerase
   1409..1433    +  protein_bind   lac operator: The lac repressor binds to the lac operator to inhibit transcription in E. coli. This inhibition can be relieved by adding lactose or isopropyl-β-D-thiogalactopyranoside (IPTG). lac repressor encoded by lacI
   1448..1470    +  RBS            RBS: efficient ribosome binding site from bacteriophage T7 gene 10 (Olins and Rangwala, 1989)
   1477..3375    +  CDS            pabpc1-a: PABPA_XENLA - Also known as pabp, pabp1. Experimental evidence at protein level: Swiss-Prot protein existence level 1. Binds the poly(A) tail of mRNA. Prevents mRNA deadenylation and confers poly(A) stability. Stimulates the translation of mRNAs to which it is bound, acting, at least in part, with dazl. From Xenopus laevis (African clawed frog).
   3388..3405    +  CDS            9xHis (fragment): 9xHis affinity tag
   3415..3464    +  CDS            SET1 (fragment): solubility-enhancement tag derived from T7 phage gene 10B
   3472..3519    +  terminator     T7 terminator: transcription terminator for bacteriophage T7 RNA polymerase
   3556..3984    +  rep_origin     f1 ori (sequence partly withheld): f1 bacteriophage origin of replication; arrow indicates direction of (+) strand synthesis
   4037..4094    +  promoter       AmpR promoter (fragment): bla
   4103..4918    -  CDS            KanR: aminoglycoside phosphotransferase; aph(3')-Ia; confers resistance to kanamycin in bacteria or G418 (Geneticin®) in eukaryotes
   5040..5628    +  rep_origin     ori: high-copy-number ColE1/pMB1/pBR322/pUC origin of replication
   5814..5953    -  misc_feature   bom: basis of mobility region from pBR322
   6055..6246    -  CDS            rop: Rop protein, which maintains plasmids at low copy number; rop
   6263..6643    +  CDS            YPB1_ECOLX: Protein predicted: Swiss-Prot protein existence level 4. From Escherichia coli.
   6715..7006    -  CDS            TcR (fragment): tetracycline efflux protein; tet; confers resistance to tetracycline
   7021..7042    -  protein_bind   CAP binding site: CAP binding activates transcription in the presence of cAMP. E. coli catabolite activator protein
   7055..1003    -  CDS            lacI (across the origin): lac repressor; lacI; The lac repressor binds to the lac operator to inhibit transcription in E. coli. This inhibition can be relieved by adding lactose or isopropyl-β-D-thiogalactopyranoside (IPTG).
>Addgene plasmid #174353 | C064 | addgene full sequence | sequence record 343508 | Addgene NGS Result
GCGTATTGGGCGCCAGGGTGGTTTTTCTTTTCACCAGTGAGACGGGCAACAGCTGATTGCCCTTCACCGC
CTGGCCCTGAGAGAGTTGCAGCAAGCGGTCCACGCTGGTTTGCCCCAGCAGGCGAAAATCCTGTTTGATG
GTGGTTAACGGCGGGATATAACATGAGCTGTCTTCGGTATCGTCGTATCCCACTACCGAGATATCCGCAC
CAACGCGCAGCCCGGACTCGGTAATGGCGCGCATTGCGCCCAGCGCCATCTGATCGTTGGCAACCAGCAT
CGCAGTGGGAACGATGCCCTCATTCAGCATTTGCATGGTTTGTTGAAAACCGGACATGGCACTCCAGTCG
CCTTCCCGTTCCGCTATCGGCTGAATTTGATTGCGAGTGAGATATTTATGCCAGCCAGCCAGACGCAGAC
GCGCCGAGACAGAACTTAATGGGCCCGCTAACAGCGCGATTTGCTGGTGACCCAATGCGACCAGATGCTC
CACGCCCAGTCGCGTACCGTCTTCATGGGAGAAAATAATACTGTTGATGGGTGTCTGGTCAGAGACATCA
AGAAATAACGCCGGAACATTAGTGCAGGCAGCTTCCACAGCAATGGCATCCTGGTCATCCAGCGGATAGT
TAATGATCAGCCCACTGACGCGTTGCGCGAGAAGATTGTGCACCGCCGCTTTACAGGCTTCGACGCCGCT
TCGTTCTACCATCGACACCACCACGCTGGCACCCAGTTGATCGGCGCGAGATTTAATCGCCGCGACAATT
TGCGACGGCGCGTGCAGGGCCAGACTGGAGGTGGCAACGCCAATCAGCAACGACTGTTTGCCCGCCAGTT
GTTGTGCCACGCGGTTGGGAATGTAATTCAGCTCCGCCATCGCCGCTTCCACTTTTTCCCGCGTTTTCGC
AGAAACGTGGCTGGCCTGGTTCACCACGCGGGAAACGGTCTGATAAGAGACACCGGCATACTCTGCGACA
TCGTATAACGTTACTGGTTTCACATTCACCACCCTGAATTGACTCTCTTCCGGGCGCTATCATGCCATAC
CGCGAAAGGTTTTGCGCCATTCGATGGTGTCCGGGATCTCGACGCTCTCCCTTATGCGACTCCTGCATTA
GGAAGCAGCCCAGTAGTAGGTTGAGGCCGTTGAGCACCGCCGCCGCAAGGAATGGTGCATGCAAGGAGAT
GGCGCCCAACAGTCCCCCGGCCACGGGGCCTGCCACCATACCCACGCCGAAACAAGCGCTCATGAGCCCG
AAGTGGCGAGCCCGATCTTCCCCATCGGTGATGTCGGCGATATAGGCGCCAGCAACCGCACCTGTGGCGC
CGGTGATGCCGGCCACGATGCGTCCGGCGTAGAGGATCGAGATCTCGATCCCGCGAAATTAATACGACTC
ACTATAGGGGAATTGTGAGCGGATAACAATTCCCCTCTAGAAATAATTTTGTTTAACTTTAAGAAGGAGA
TATACCATGAATCCCAGTGCTCCCAGCTACCCAATGGCTTCCCTGTACGTTGGAGACCTTCATCAAGATG
TAACGGAGGCCATGCTTTATGAGAAGTTTAGCCCAGCTGGTCCCATTTTGTCAATCCGAGTTTGCAGAGA
TATGATTACACGACGCTCACTTGGATATGCATATGTCAACTTCCAGCAACCAGCTGATGCTGAACGTGCT
TTGGATACAATGAACTTTGATGTCATAAAGGGCAGGCCCGTGCGGATTATGTGGTCTCAGCGTGACCCTT
CTCTGCGTAAGAGTGGAGTTGGTAACATTTTCATCAAAAACCTGGACAAGTCTATTGATAACAAAGCCTT
GTACGATACATTTTCTGCATTTGGAAACATTCTTTCCTGTAAGGTGGTTTGTGATGAAAATGGATCCAAG
GGCTATGGTTTTGTTCACTTTGAGACACAAGAGGCTGCTGAGAGGGCTATTGATAAAATGAATGGCATGC
TTCTCAATGACCGCAAAGTATTTGTTGGGCGCTTTAAGTCCCGCAAAGAGCGTGAAGCTGAGCTTGGTGC
CAGAGCTAAGGAATTTACAAATGTTTACATCAAAAATTTTGGAGACGACATGAATGACGAGAGGCTCAAA
GAAATGTTTGGCAAATATGGGCCAGCTCTTAGTGTTAAAGTTATGACTGATGACAATGGAAAGTCAAAAG
GCTTTGGCTTTGTCAGCTTTGAAAGACATGAAGATGCACAAAAGGCTGTTGATGAAATGTATGGCAAGGA
TATGAATGGGAAGTCCATGTTTGTGGGCCGTGCACAGAAAAAGGTGGAAAGGCAAACTGAGCTTAAGCGC
AAGTTTGAACAAATGAATCAGGACCGAATCACCAGATACCAGGGTGTTAACCTCTATGTTAAAAACCTTG
ATGATGGTATTGATGATGAACGACTGCGGAAAGAATTCTTACCTTTTGGTACAATCACCAGTGCTAAGGT
AATGATGGAAGGTGGTCGCAGTAAAGGCTTTGGTTTTGTATGCTTTTCTTCACCTGAAGAGGCCACTAAA
GCAGTCACAGAAATGAATGGTAGAATTGTTGCCACAAAACCCCTGTATGTTGCATTGGCCCAAAGAAAAG
AAGAGCGTCAGGCTCACTTGACCAACCAGTACATGCAGAGGATGGCAAGTGTTCGTGTACCAAATCCTGT
GATCAACCCATACCAGCCACCACCATCCAGCTATTTCATGGCAGCTATCCCACCGGCTCAAAACCGTGCT
GCGTACTACCCACCTGGGCAGATTGCACAGCTCAGGCCCAGCCCCCGTTGGACTGCACAGGGTGCCAGAC
CTCATCCATTCCAGAACATGCCCGGAGCAATCCGCCCTACTGCTCCAAGACCACCAACATTCAGTACAAT
GAGACCGGCTTCTAATCAAGTCCCACGTGTCATGTCAGCTCAACGTGTTGCCAATACATCAACCCAGACT
ATGGGTCCTCGTCCAACGACTGCTGCTGCAGCTGCAGCATCTGCTGTCAGGGCTGTTCCTCAGTATAAAT
ATGCGGCGGGTGTACGTAATCAGCAGCATCTTAATACACAGCCCCAAGTGGCTATGCAGCAGCCTGCTGT
CCATGTACAAGGCCAGGAACCTCTGACGGCTTCCATGCTGGCAGCTGCTCCACCTCAAGAGCAGAAACAA
ATGCTAGGTGAGCGGCTCTTCCCACTTATCCAAGCAATGCACCCAACTCTGGCTGGCAAAATTACTGGAA
TGCTTCTGGAGATTGACAACTCGGAGCTTCTCCATATGCTTGAATCACCCGAGTCACTGCGCTTAAAGGT
TGATGAAGCTGTTGCTGTGCTTCAAGCCCATCAGGCTAAGGAAGCTGCTCAGAAGGTTGTTAATGCAACT
GGAGTGCCAACTGCTGCCGCACTCGAGCACCACCACCACCACCACTGAGATCCGGCTGCTAACAAAGCCC
GAAAGGAAGCTGAGTTGGCTGCTGCCACCGCTGAGCAATAACTAGCATAACCCCTTGGGGCCTCTAAACG
GGTCTTGAGGGGTTTTTTGCTGAAAGGAGGAACTATATCCGGATTGGCGAATGGG
[124 nt withheld, positions 3556-3679]
C
[91 nt withheld, positions 3681-3771]
A
[49 nt withheld, positions 3773-3821]
CCTTTGACGTTGGAGTCCACGTTCTTT
[37 nt withheld, positions 3849-3885]
ACCCTATCTCGGTCTATTCTTTTGATTTATAAGGGATTTTGCCGATTTCGGCCTATTGGTTAAAAAATGA
GCTGATTTAACAAAAATTTAACGCGAATTTTAACAAAATATTAACGCTTACAATTTAGGTGGCACTTTTC
GGGGAAATGTGCGCGGAACCCCTATTTGTTTATTTTTCTAAATACATTCAAATATGTATCCGCTCATGAA
TTAATTCTTAGAAAAACTCATCGAGCATCAAATGAAACTGCAATTTATTCATATCAGGATTATCAATACC
ATATTTTTGAAAAAGCCGTTTCTGTAATGAAGGAGAAAACTCACCGAGGCAGTTCCATAGGATGGCAAGA
TCCTGGTATCGGTCTGCGATTCCGACTCGTCCAACATCAATACAACCTATTAATTTCCCCTCGTCAAAAA
TAAGGTTATCAAGTGAGAAATCACCATGAGTGACGACTGAATCCGGTGAGAATGGCAAAAGTTTATGCAT
TTCTTTCCAGACTTGTTCAACAGGCCAGCCATTACGCTCGTCATCAAAATCACTCGCATCAACCAAACCG
TTATTCATTCGTGATTGCGCCTGAGCGAGACGAAATACGCGATCGCTGTTAAAAGGACAATTACAAACAG
GAATCGAATGCAACCGGCGCAGGAACACTGCCAGCGCATCAACAATATTTTCACCTGAATCAGGATATTC
TTCTAATACCTGGAATGCTGTTTTCCCGGGGATCGCAGTGGTGAGTAACCATGCATCATCAGGAGTACGG
ATAAAATGCTTGATGGTCGGAAGAGGCATAAATTCCGTCAGCCAGTTTAGTCTGACCATCTCATCTGTAA
CATCATTGGCAACGCTACCTTTGCCATGTTTCAGAAACAACTCTGGCGCATCGGGCTTCCCATACAATCG
ATAGATTGTCGCACCTGATTGCCCGACATTATCGCGAGCCCATTTATACCCATATAAATCAGCATCCATG
TTGGAATTTAATCGCGGCCTAGAGCAAGACGTTTCCCGTTGAATATGGCTCATAACACCCCTTGTATTAC
TGTTTATGTAAGCAGACAGTTTTATTGTTCATGACCAAAATCCCTTAACGTGAGTTTTCGTTCCACTGAG
CGTCAGACCCCGTAGAAAAGATCAAAGGATCTTCTTGAGATCCTTTTTTTCTGCGCGTAATCTGCTGCTT
GCAAACAAAAAAACCACCGCTACCAGCGGTGGTTTGTTTGCCGGATCAAGAGCTACCAACTCTTTTTCCG
AAGGTAACTGGCTTCAGCAGAGCGCAGATACCAAATACTGTCCTTCTAGTGTAGCCGTAGTTAGGCCACC
ACTTCAAGAACTCTGTAGCACCGCCTACATACCTCGCTCTGCTAATCCTGTTACCAGTGGCTGCTGCCAG
TGGCGATAAGTCGTGTCTTACCGGGTTGGACTCAAGACGATAGTTACCGGATAAGGCGCAGCGGTCGGGC
TGAACGGGGGGTTCGTGCACACAGCCCAGCTTGGAGCGAACGACCTACACCGAACTGAGATACCTACAGC
GTGAGCTATGAGAAAGCGCCACGCTTCCCGAAGGGAGAAAGGCGGACAGGTATCCGGTAAGCGGCAGGGT
CGGAACAGGAGAGCGCACGAGGGAGCTTCCAGGGGGAAACGCCTGGTATCTTTATAGTCCTGTCGGGTTT
CGCCACCTCTGACTTGAGCGTCGATTTTTGTGATGCTCGTCAGGGGGGCGGAGCCTATGGAAAAACGCCA
GCAACGCGGCCTTTTTACGGTTCCTGGCCTTTTGCTGGCCTTTTGCTCACATGTTCTTTCCTGCGTTATC
CCCTGATTCTGTGGATAACCGTATTACCGCCTTTGAGTGAGCTGATACCGCTCGCCGCAGCCGAACGACC
GAGCGCAGCGAGTCAGTGAGCGAGGAAGCGGAAGAGCGCCTGATGCGGTATTTTCTCCTTACGCATCTGT
GCGGTATTTCACACCGCAATGGTGCACTCTCAGTACAATCTGCTCTGATGCCGCATAGTTAAGCCAGTAT
ACACTCCGCTATCGCTACGTGACTGGGTCATGGCTGCGCCCCGACACCCGCCAACACCCGCTGACGCGCC
CTGACGGGCTTGTCTGCTCCCGGCATCCGCTTACAGACAAGCTGTGACCGTCTCCGGGAGCTGCATGTGT
CAGAGGTTTTCACCGTCATCACCGAAACGCGCGAGGCAGCTGCGGTAAAGCTCATCAGCGTGGTCGTGAA
GCGATTCACAGATGTCTGCCTGTTCATCCGCGTCCAGCTCGTTGAGTTTCTCCAGAAGCGTTAATGTCTG
GCTTCTGATAAAGCGGGCCATGTTAAGGGCGGTTTTTTCCTGTTTGGTCACTGATGCCTCCGTGTAAGGG
GGATTTCTGTTCATGGGGGTAATGATACCGATGAAACGAGAGAGGATGCTCACGATACGGGTTACTGATG
ATGAACATGCCCGGTTACTGGAACGTTGTGAGGGTAAACAACTGGCGGTATGGATGCGGCGGGACCAGAG
AAAAATCACTCAGGGTCAATGCCAGCGCTTCGTTAATACAGATGTAGGTGTTCCACAGGGTAGCCAGCAG
CATCCTGCGATGCAGATCCGGAACATAATGGTGCAGGGCGCTGACTTCCGCGTTTCCAGACTTTACGAAA
CACGGAAACCGAAGACCATTCATGTTGTTGCTCAGGTCGCAGACGTTTTGCAGCAGCAGTCGCTTCACGT
TCGCTCGCGTATCGGTGATTCATTCTGCTAACCAGTAAGGCAACCCCGCCAGCCTAGCCGGGTCCTCAAC
GACAGGAGCACGATCATGCGCACCCGTGGGGCCGCCATGCCGGCGATAATGGCCTGCTTCTCGCCGAAAC
GTTTGGTGGCGGGACCAGTGACGAAGGCTTGAGCGAGGGCGTGCAAGATTCCGAATACCGCAAGCGACAG
GCCGATCATCGTCGCGCTCCAGCGAAAGCGGTCCTCGCCGAAAATGACCCAGAGCGCTGCCGGCACCTGT
CCTACGAGTTGCATGATAAAGAAGACAGTCATAAGTGCGGCGACGATAGTCATGCCCCGCGCCCACCGGA
AGGAGCTGACTGGGTTGAAGGCTCTCAAGGGCATCGGTCGAGATCCCGGTGCCTAATGAGTGAGCTAACT
TACATTAATTGCGTTGCGCTCACTGCCCGCTTTCCAGTCGGGAAACCTGTCGTGCCAGCTGCATTAATGA
ATCGGCCAACGCGCGGGGAGAGGCGGTTT
